Addgene plasmid #114930: AT5G62710 X045_pECIA14
Purpose: Prey vector AT5G62710 X045_pECIA14 should be used with bait vector AT5G62710 X045_pECIA2.
Depositing lab: Youssef Belkhadir. Depositing organization: Gregor Mendel Institute of Molecular Plant Biology. Publication: An extracellular network of Arabidopsis leucine-rich repeat receptor kinases. Smakowska-Luzan E, Mott GA, Parys K, Stegmann M, Howton TC, Layeghifard M, Neuhold J, Lehner A, Kong J, Grunwald K, Weinberger N, Satbhai SB, Mayer D, Busch W, Madalinski M, Stolt-Bergner P, Provart NJ, Mukhtar MS, Zipfel C, Desveaux D, Guttman DS, Belkhadir Y. Nature. 2018 Jan 18;553(7688):342-346. doi: 10.1038/nature25184. Epub 2018 Jan 10. PubMed 29320478.
Backbone
  Vector backbone: pECIA14
  Backbone manufacturer: Chris Garcia (Addgene plasmid # 47051)
  Vector type: Insect Expression
Growth in bacteria
  Bacterial resistance: Ampicillin, 100 μg/mL
  Growth temperature: 37°C
  Growth strain: DH5alpha
  Copy number: High Copy
Gene/Insert
  Gene/Insert name: AT5G62710
  Species: A. thaliana (mustard weed)
  Promoter: Metallothionein (Copper-Inducible)
  Cloning method: Ligation Independent Cloning
Terms and licenses: Academic/Nonprofit Terms; Industry Terms: Not Available to Industry
Depositor comments: Plasmid for secreted expression in Drosophila cell culture by induction via CuSO4. Insert is an extracellular domain of indicated LRR-RK, C-terminally tagged with Pentameric rat COMP helix, Alkaline Phosphatase (human, placental), Flag, and hexahistidine tags. Insert Protein Sequence: SFALTLDGFALLELKSGFNDTRNSLENWKDSDESPCSWTGVSCNPQDQRVVSINLPYMQLGGIISPSIGKLSRLQRLALHQNSLHGNIPNEITNCTELRAMYLRANFLQGGIPPDLGNLTFLTILDLSSNTLKGAIPSSISRLTRLRSLNLSTNFFSGEIPDIGVLSRFGVETFTGNLDLCGRQIRKPCRSSMGFPVVLPHAESADESDSPKRSS
How to cite: AT5G62710 X045_pECIA14 was a gift from Youssef Belkhadir (Addgene plasmid # 114930)
