[The description below was written by a language model from this plasmid's Addgene catalogue record and pLannotate feature annotations shown in this document.]
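Description:
AT5G62710 X045_pECIA14 is catalogued as an insect expression plasmid built on the pECIA14 backbone for secreted protein production in Drosophila cell culture. It is the prey vector of a matched pair and is meant to be used with the corresponding bait construct in pECIA2. The insert is the extracellular domain of the Arabidopsis thaliana leucine-rich repeat receptor kinase encoded by AT5G62710, introduced by ligation-independent cloning. Expression is driven by the Drosophila metallothionein promoter, which is induced with copper sulfate, and a Drosophila BiP signal sequence directly downstream directs the product into the secretory pathway. An SV40 polyadenylation signal follows the coding region. In bacteria the plasmid replicates from a high-copy ColE1/pUC-type origin and is selected with ampicillin through the β-lactamase gene. Fragments of lacZα, lacI, rop and bom are remnants of the cloning backbone.

The depositor's description and the sequenced record disagree about the C-terminal fusion. According to the depositor, the ectodomain is followed by a pentamerising rat COMP helix, human placental alkaline phosphatase, and Flag and hexahistidine tags. This is the usual prey design, in which pentamerisation raises avidity and alkaline phosphatase gives an enzymatic readout of binding. The feature table for the 4,913 nt sequence instead shows a human IgG1 heavy-chain constant region (Fc) fragment and a V5 epitope tag downstream of the insert position, with no alkaline phosphatase or COMP feature annotated. An Fc fusion would more plausibly suit capture as a bait, so the identity of the sequenced clone should be checked before use. The pair is intended for pairwise extracellular interaction screening among Arabidopsis LRR receptor kinase ectodomains.
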