Features (pLannotate 1.2.2; 17 found; start..end, strand, type, name):
     23..449     +  promoter       MT promoter: Drosophila metallothionein promoter
    467..520     +  sig_peptide    BiP signal sequence: Drosophila BiP signal sequence
   1196..1876    +  CDS            IGHG1 (fragment): IGHG1_HUMAN - Experimental evidence at protein level: Swiss-Prot protein existence level 1. Constant region of immunoglobulin heavy chains. Immunoglobulins, also known as antibodies, are membrane-bound or secreted glycoproteins produced by B lymphocytes. In the recognition phase of humoral immunity, the membrane-bound immunoglobulins serve as receptors which, upon binding of a specific antigen, trigger the clonal expansion and differentiation of B lymphocytes into immunoglobulins- secreting plasma cells. Secreted immunoglobulins mediate the effector phase of humoral immunity, which results in
   1895..1936    +  CDS            V5 tag: epitope tag from simian virus 5
   2036..2170    -  polyA_signal   SV40 poly(A) signal: SV40 polyadenylation signal
   2193..2277    -  CDS            large T antigen (fragment): large T antigen from SV40 (simian virus 40)
   2277..2301    +  misc_feature   MCS (fragment): pUC18/19 multiple cloning site
   2338..2354    -  protein_bind   lac operator: The lac repressor binds to the lac operator to inhibit transcription in E. coli. This inhibition can be relieved by adding lactose or isopropyl-β-D-thiogalactopyranoside (IPTG). lac repressor encoded by lacI
   2362..2392    -  promoter       lac promoter: promoter for the E. coli lac operon
   2407..2428    -  protein_bind   CAP binding site: CAP binding activates transcription in the presence of cAMP. E. coli catabolite activator protein
   2441..2533    -  CDS            lacI (fragment): lac repressor; lacI; The lac repressor binds to the lac operator to inhibit transcription in E. coli. This inhibition can be relieved by adding lactose or isopropyl-β-D-thiogalactopyranoside (IPTG).
   2716..3304    -  rep_origin     ori: high-copy-number ColE1/pMB1/pBR322/pUC origin of replication
   3475..4335    -  CDS            AmpR: β-lactamase; bla; confers resistance to ampicillin, carbenicillin, and related antibiotics
   4336..4440    -  promoter       AmpR promoter: bla
   4535..4570    +  CDS            rop (fragment): Rop protein, which maintains plasmids at low copy number; rop
   4672..4771    +  misc_feature   bom (fragment): basis of mobility region from pBR322
   4777..21      -  CDS            lacZα (fragment) (across the origin): LacZα fragment of β-galactosidase; lacZ fragment
>Addgene plasmid #114930 | AT5G62710 X045_pECIA14 | addgene full sequence | sequence record 296604 | Addgene NGS Result
GTAAAACGACGGCCAGTGAATTAATTCGTTGCAGGACAGGATGTGGTGCCCGATGTGACTAGCTCTTTGC
TGCAGGCCGTCCTATCCTCTGGTTCCGATAAGAGACCCAGAACTCCGGCCCCCCACCGCCCACCGCCACC
CCCATACATATGTGGTACGCAAGTAAGAGTGCCTGCGCATGCCCCATGTGCCCCACCAAGAGCTTTGCAT
CCCATACAAGTCCCCAAAGTGGAGAACCGAACCAATTCTTCGCGGGCAGAACAAAAGCTTCTGCACACGT
CTCCACTCGAATTTGGAGCCGGCCGGCGTGTGCAAAAGAGGTGAATCGAACGAAAGACCCGTGTGTAAAG
CCGCGTTTCCAAAATGTATAAAACCGAGAGCATCTGGCCAATGTGCATCAGTTGTGGTCAGCAGCAAAAT
CAAGTGAATCATCTCAGTGCAACTAAAGGGGGGATCCGATCTCAATATGAAGTTATGCATATTACTGGCC
GTCGTGGCCTTTGTTGGCCTCTCGCTCGGGTCCTTTGCTCTCACTCTTGATGGATTTGCTCTATTGGAAT
TGAAGAGTGGATTTAATGATACGAGGAACTCACTAGAGAACTGGAAAGATTCAGATGAGTCTCCTTGTTC
TTGGACTGGTGTCTCCTGTAATCCTCAAGACCAAAGAGTTGTTTCTATAAACTTACCATATATGCAATTA
GGAGGGATAATATCTCCTAGCATTGGGAAGCTTAGTCGATTGCAGAGACTGGCACTTCATCAGAATAGCT
TACATGGGAACATTCCTAATGAAATCACCAACTGCACTGAGCTAAGAGCTATGTACTTGAGGGCGAATTT
TCTCCAAGGCGGGATTCCACCGGATTTAGGCAACCTTACATTTCTTACTATATTGGATCTATCAAGCAAT
ACACTCAAGGGTGCTATTCCTTCTTCAATTAGTCGATTGACGCGGTTACGCTCCTTGAACTTGTCAACCA
ACTTTTTCTCTGGTGAAATACCGGATATTGGAGTTCTCAGCAGATTCGGGGTCGAAACTTTCACTGGTAA
TTTGGATCTCTGTGGCCGGCAAATTCGCAAGCCATGTAGATCATCAATGGGTTTCCCTGTTGTTCTTCCT
CATGCAGAAAGTGCTGATGAATCAGATTCTCCAAAGCGATCATCACTGGAGGTGCTGTTCCAGGGACCAG
GGAGCGACAAAACTCACACATGCCCACCGTGCCCAGCACCTGAACTCCTGGGGGGACCGTCAGTCTTCCT
CTTCCCCCCAAAACCCAAGGACACCCTCATGATCTCCCGGACCCCTGAGGTCACATGCGTGGTGGTGGAC
GTGAGCCACGAAGACCCTGAGGTCAAGTTCAACTGGTACGTGGACGGCGTGGAGGTGCATAATGCCAAGA
CAAAGCCGCGGGAGGAGCAGTACAACAGCACGTACCGTGTGGTCAGCGTCCTCACCGTCCTGCACCAGGA
CTGGCTGAATGGCAAGGAGTACAAGTGCAAGGTCTCCAACAAAGCCCTCCCAGCCCCCATCGAGAAAACC
ATCTCCAAAGCCAAAGGGCAGCCCCGAGAACCACAGGTGTACACCCTGCCCCCATCCCGGGAGGAGATGA
CCAAGAACCAGGTCAGCCTGACCTGCCTGGTCAAAGGCTTCTATCCCAGCGACATCGCCGTGGAGTGGGA
GAGCAATGGGCAGCCGGAGAACAACTACAAGACCACGCCTCCCGTGCTGGACTCCGACGGCTCCTTCTTC
CTCTACAGCAAGCTCACCGTGGACAAGAGCAGGTGGCAGCAGGGGAACGTCTTCTCATGCTCCGTGATGC
ATGAGGGTCTGCACAACCACTACACGCAGAAGAGCCTCTCCCTGTCTCCGGGTAAATCTAGAGGGCCCTT
CGAAGGTAAGCCTATCCCTAACCCTCTCCTCGGTCTCGATTCTACGCGTACCGGTCATCATCACCATCAC
CATTGAGTTTAAACCCGCTGATCAGCCTCGACTGTGCCTTCTAAGGCCTGAGCTCGCTGATCAGCCTCGA
TCGAGGATCCAGACATGATAAGATACATTGATGAGTTTGGACAAACCACAACTAGAATGCAGTGAAAAAA
ATGCTTTATTTGTGAAATTTGTGATGCTATTGCTTTATTTGTAACCATTATAAGCTGCAATAAACAAGTT
AACAACAACAATTGCATTCATTTTATGTTTCAGGTTCAGGGGGAGGTGTGGGAGGTTTTTTAAAGCAAGT
AAAACCTCTACAAATGTGGTATGGCTGATTATGATCAGTCGACCTGCAGGCATGCAAGCTTGGCGTAATC
ATGGTCATAGCTGTTTCCTGTGTGAAATTGTTATCCGCTCACAATTCCACACAACATACGAGCCGGAAGC
ATAAAGTGTAAAGCCTGGGGTGCCTAATGAGTGAGCTAACTCACATTAATTGCGTTGCGCTCACTGCCCG
CTTTCCAGTCGGGAAACCTGTCGTGCCAGCTGCATTAATGAATCGGCCAACGCGCGGGGAGAGGCGGTTT
GCGTATTGGGCGCTCTTCCGCTTCCTCGCTCACTGACTCGCTGCGCTCGGTCGTTCGGCTGCGGCGAGCG
GTATCAGCTCACTCAAAGGCGGTAATACGGTTATCCACAGAATCAGGGGATAACGCAGGAAAGAACATGT
GAGCAAAAGGCCAGCAAAAGGCCAGGAACCGTAAAAAGGCCGCGTTGCTGGCGTTTTTCCATAGGCTCCG
CCCCCCTGACGAGCATCACAAAAATCGACGCTCAAGTCAGAGGTGGCGAAACCCGACAGGACTATAAAGA
TACCAGGCGTTTCCCCCTGGAAGCTCCCTCGTGCGCTCTCCTGTTCCGACCCTGCCGCTTACCGGATACC
TGTCCGCCTTTCTCCCTTCGGGAAGCGTGGCGCTTTCTCATAGCTCACGCTGTAGGTATCTCAGTTCGGT
GTAGGTCGTTCGCTCCAAGCTGGGCTGTGTGCACGAACCCCCCGTTCAGCCCGACCGCTGCGCCTTATCC
GGTAACTATCGTCTTGAGTCCAACCCGGTAAGACACGACTTATCGCCACTGGCAGCAGCCACTGGTAACA
GGATTAGCAGAGCGAGGTATGTAGGCGGTGCTACAGAGTTCTTGAAGTGGTGGCCTAACTACGGCTACAC
TAGAAGAACAGTATTTGGTATCTGCGCTCTGCTGAAGCCAGTTACCTTCGGAAAAAGAGTTGGTAGCTCT
TGATCCGGCAAACAAACCACCGCTGGTAGCGGTGGTTTTTTTGTTTGCAAGCAGCAGATTACGCGCAGAA
AAAAAGGATCTCAAGAAGATCCTTTGATCTTTTCTACGGGGTCTGACGCTCAGTGGAACGAAAACTCACG
TTAAGGGATTTTGGTCATGAGATTATCAAAAAGGATCTTCACCTAGATCCTTTTAAATTAAAAATGAAGT
TTTAAATCAATCTAAAGTATATATGAGTAAACTTGGTCTGACAGTTACCAATGCTTAATCAGTGAGGCAC
CTATCTCAGCGATCTGTCTATTTCGTTCATCCATAGTTGCCTGACTCCCCGTCGTGTAGATAACTACGAT
ACGGGAGGGCTTACCATCTGGCCCCAGTGCTGCAATGATACCGCGAGACCCACGCTCACCGGCTCCAGAT
TTATCAGCAATAAACCAGCCAGCCGGAAGGGCCGAGCGCAGAAGTGGTCCTGCAACTTTATCCGCCTCCA
TCCAGTCTATTAATTGTTGCCGGGAAGCTAGAGTAAGTAGTTCGCCAGTTAATAGTTTGCGCAACGTTGT
TGCCATTGCTACAGGCATCGTGGTGTCACGCTCGTCGTTTGGTATGGCTTCATTCAGCTCCGGTTCCCAA
CGATCAAGGCGAGTTACATGATCCCCCATGTTGTGCAAAAAAGCGGTTAGCTCCTTCGGTCCTCCGATCG
TTGTCAGAAGTAAGTTGGCCGCAGTGTTATCACTCATGGTTATGGCAGCACTGCATAATTCTCTTACTGT
CATGCCATCCGTAAGATGCTTTTCTGTGACTGGTGAGTACTCAACCAAGTCATTCTGAGAATAGTGTATG
CGGCGACCGAGTTGCTCTTGCCCGGCGTCAATACGGGATAATACCGCGCCACATAGCAGAACTTTAAAAG
TGCTCATCATTGGAAAACGTTCTTCGGGGCGAAAACTCTCAAGGATCTTACCGCTGTTGAGATCCAGTTC
GATGTAACCCACTCGTGCACCCAACTGATCTTCAGCATCTTTTACTTTCACCAGCGTTTCTGGGTGAGCA
AAAACAGGAAGGCAAAATGCCGCAAAAAAGGGAATAAGGGCGACACGGAAATGTTGAATACTCATACTCT
TCCTTTTTCAATATTATTGAAGCATTTATCAGGGTTATTGTCTCATGAGCGGATACATATTTGAATGTAT
TTAGAAAAATAAACAAATAGGGGTTCCGCGCACATTTCCCCGAAAAGTGCCACCTGACGTCTAAGAAACC
ATTATTATCATGACATTAACCTATAAAAATAGGCGTATCACGAGGCCCTTTCGTCTCGCGCGTTTCGGTG
ATGACGGTGAAAACCTCTGACACATGCAGCTCCCGGAGACGGTCACAGCTTGTCTGTAAGCGGATGCCGG
GAGCAGACAAGCCCGTCAGGGCGCGTCAGCGGGTGTTGGCGGGTGTCGGGGCTGGCTTAACTATGCGGCA
TCAGAGCAGATTGTACTGAGAGTGCACCATATGCGGTGTGAAATACCGCACAGATGCGTAAGGAGAAAAT
ACCGCATCAGGCGCCATTCGCCATTCAGGCTGCGCAACTGTTGGGAAGGGCGATCGGTGCGGGCCTCTTC
GCTATTACGCCAGCTGGCGAAAGGGGGATGTGCTGCAAGGCGATTAAGTTGGGTAACGCCAGGGTTTTCC
CAGTCACGACGTT
