>Addgene plasmid #114930 | AT5G62710 X045_pECIA14 | depositor partial sequence | sequence record 216631 | insert
TGATTTATATCTCAGTGCACTAAGGGGGGATCCGATCTCAATATGAAGTTATGCATATTACTGGCCGTCG
TGGCCTTTGTTGGCCTCTCGCTCGGGTCCTTTGCTCTCACTCTTGATGGATTTGCTCTATTGGAATTGAA
GAGTGGATTTAATGATACGAGGAACTCACTAGAGAACTGGAAAGATTCAGATGAGTCTCCTTGTTCTTGG
ACTGGTGTCTCCTGTAATCCTCAAGACCAAAGAGTTGTTTCTATAAACTTACCATATATGCAATTAGGAG
GGATAATATCTCCTAGCATTGGGAAGCTTAGTCGATTGCAGAGACTGGCACTTCATCAGAATAGCTTACA
TGGGAACATTCCTAATGAAATCACCAACTGCACTGAGCTAAGAGCTATGTACTTGAGGGCGAATTTTCTC
CAAGGCGGGATTCCACCGGATTTAGGCAACCTTACATTTCTTACTATATTGGATCTATCAAGCAATACAC
TCAAGGGTGCTATTCCTTCTTCAATTAGTCGATTGACGCGGTTACGCTCCTTGAACTTGTCAACCAACTT
TTTCTCTGGTGAAATACCGGATATTGGAGTTCTCAGCAGATTCGGGGTCGAAACTTTCACTGGTAATTTG
GATCTCTGTGGCCGGCAAATTCGCAAGCCATGTAGATCATCAATGGGTTTCCCTGTTGTTCTTCCTCATG
CAGAAAGTGCTGATGAATCAGATTCTCCAAAGCGATCATCACTGGAGGTGCTGTTCCAGGGACCAAGCGG
CAATCCCGGCGGCGATCTGGCCCCCCAGATGCTGCGCGAGCTGCAGGAGACCAATGCCGCCCTGCAGGAC
GTGCGCGAGCTGCTGCGCCACCGCGTGAAGGAGATCACCTTCCTGAAGAACACCGTGATGGAGTGCGACG
CCTGCGGCATGCAGCCCTCTAGAGGCTCCGGCTCCATCATCCCAGTTGAGGAGGAGAACCCGGGACTTCT
GGAACCGCGAGGCAGCCGAGGCCCTGGGTGCCGCAAGAAGCTGCAGCTGCACAGACAGCGCAGACCTCAT
CATCTCTGGGCGATGGGATGGGGGGTGTCTACGGGTGACAGCTGCCAGGATCCTAAAAGGCAGAAGAGGA
ACAAACCTG
